Addgene plasmid #32548: pUCBB-eGFP
Depositing lab: Claudia Schmidt-dannert. Depositing organization: University of Minnesota. Publication: Optimized compatible set of BioBrick vectors for metabolic pathway engineering. Vick JE, Johnson ET, Choudhary S, Bloch SE, Lopez-Gallego F, Srivastava P, Tikh IB, Wawrzyn GT, Schmidt-Dannert C. Appl Microbiol Biotechnol. 2011 Dec;92(6):1275-86. Epub 2011 Oct 28. 10.1007/s00253-011-3633-4 PubMed 22033566.
Backbone
  Vector backbone: pUCBB
  Backbone manufacturer: Schmidt-Dannert Lab
  Backbone size w/o insert (bp): 2395
  Vector type: Bacterial Expression, Synthetic Biology
Growth in bacteria
  Bacterial resistance: Ampicillin, 100 μg/mL
  Growth temperature: 37°C
  Growth strain: DH5alpha
  Copy number: High Copy
Gene/Insert
  Gene/Insert name: eGFP
  Insert size (bp): 719
  Entrez Gene: eGFP (a.k.a. pPRS3a_01)
  Promoter: Consitutive lac
  Tag / fusion protein: His (C terminal on backbone)
  Cloning method: Restriction Enzyme; 5′ cloning site NdeI (not destroyed); 3′ cloning site NsiI (not destroyed)
  Sequencing primers: 5′ pBBinF (CATCCTGAACTTATCTAGACC); 3′ pBBinR (GCAGGTCCTGAAGTTAACTAG)
Terms and licenses: Academic/Nonprofit Terms; Industry Terms: Not Available to Industry
How to cite: pUCBB-eGFP was a gift from Claudia Schmidt-dannert (Addgene plasmid # 32548 ; http://n2t.net/addgene:32548 ; RRID:Addgene_32548)
