[The description below was written by a language model from this plasmid's Addgene catalogue record and pLannotate feature annotations shown in this document.]
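Description:
pUCBB-eGFP is a small (about 3.1 kb) high-copy bacterial expression plasmid from a set of mutually compatible BioBrick-style vectors developed for metabolic pathway engineering in E. coli. It is built on the pUCBB backbone, which carries a pUC-type ColE1/pMB1 origin of replication and the bla (β-lactamase) gene under its own promoter, so it is maintained at high copy number and selected with ampicillin.

The payload is an enhanced GFP coding sequence (the original mammalian codon-optimized EGFP) cloned between NdeI and NsiI sites, both of which remain intact so the reporter can be swapped for another gene of interest. Expression is driven by a lac promoter described in the record as constitutive. The annotation shows the CAP binding site and core lac promoter upstream of EGFP but no lac operator, which would be consistent with IPTG-independent expression. A backbone-encoded polyhistidine tag lies just downstream of the EGFP reading frame to give a C-terminal His fusion suitable for affinity purification or detection. The expression cassette is insulated by transcription terminators: a putative bacterial terminator upstream of the promoter region and a his operon terminator downstream of the tag, spanning the plasmid's numbering origin. A short fragment annotated as a pBR322 bom remnant also appears near the end of the cassette and may simply be a partial match.

The record supports its use as a fluorescent reporter and reference construct for the pUCBB vector, for example to gauge expression from this promoter and copy-number combination, and as a starting plasmid for inserting other genes in modular synthetic biology assemblies.
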