Features (pLannotate 1.2.2; 10 found; start..end, strand, type, name):
      2..61      +  terminator     his operon terminator: This putative transcriptin terminator from the E. coli his operon has a 2-bp deletion introduced during synthesis. Its efficiency has not been determined.
    256..844     -  rep_origin     ori: high-copy-number ColE1/pMB1/pBR322/pUC origin of replication
   1015..1875    -  CDS            AmpR: β-lactamase; bla; confers resistance to ampicillin, carbenicillin, and related antibiotics
   1876..1980    -  promoter       AmpR promoter: bla
   2070..2113    -  terminator     bacterial terminator: putative bacterial transcription terminator
   2175..2196    +  protein_bind   CAP binding site: CAP binding activates transcription in the presence of cAMP. E. coli catabolite activator protein
   2211..2241    +  promoter       lac promoter: promoter for the E. coli lac operon
   2287..3006    +  CDS            EGFP: the original enhanced GFP (Yang et al., 1996) mammalian codon-optimized
   3032..3049    +  CDS            7xHis (fragment): 6xHis affinity tag
   3053..3089    -  misc_feature   bom (fragment): basis of mobility region from pBR322
>Addgene plasmid #32548 | pUCBB-eGFP | depositor full sequence | sequence record 37547 | pUCBB-eGFP sequence 3114 bps
GTCCGGCAAAAAAACGGGCAAGGTGTCACCACCCTGCCCTTTTTCTTTAAAACCGAAAAGATTACTTCGC
GTTATGCAGGCTTCCTCGCTCACTGACTCGCTGCGCTCGGTCGTTCGGCTGCGGCGAGCGGTATCAGCTC
ACTCAAAGGCGGTAATACGGTTATCCACAGAATCAGGGGATAACGCAGGAAAGAACATGTGAGCAAAAGG
CCAGCAAAAGGCCAGGAACCGTAAAAAGGCCGCGTTGCTGGCGTTTTTCCATAGGCTCCGCCCCCCTGAC
GAGCATCACAAAAATCGACGCTCAAGTCAGAGGTGGCGAAACCCGACAGGACTATAAAGATACCAGGCGT
TTCCCCCTGGAAGCTCCCTCGTGCGCTCTCCTGTTCCGACCCTGCCGCTTACCGGATACCTGTCCGCCTT
TCTCCCTTCGGGAAGCGTGGCGCTTTCTCATAGCTCACGCTGTAGGTATCTCAGTTCGGTGTAGGTCGTT
CGCTCCAAGCTGGGCTGTGTGCACGAACCCCCCGTTCAGCCCGACCGCTGCGCCTTATCCGGTAACTATC
GTCTTGAGTCCAACCCGGTAAGACACGACTTATCGCCACTGGCAGCAGCCACTGGTAACAGGATTAGCAG
AGCGAGGTATGTAGGCGGTGCTACAGAGTTCTTGAAGTGGTGGCCTAACTACGGCTACACTAGAAGGACA
GTATTTGGTATCTGCGCTCTGCTGAAGCCAGTTACCTTCGGAAAAAGAGTTGGTAGCTCTTGATCCGGCA
AACAAACCACCGCTGGTAGCGGTGGTTTTTTTGTTTGCAAGCAGCAGATTACGCGCAGAAAAAAAGGATC
TCAAGAAGATCCTTTGATCTTTTCTACGGGGTCTGACGCTCAGTGGAACGAAAACTCACGTTAAGGGATT
TTGGTCATGAGATTATCAAAAAGGATCTTCACCTAGATCCTTTTAAATTAAAAATGAAGTTTTAAATCAA
TCTAAAGTATATATGAGTAAACTTGGTCTGACAGTTACCAATGCTTAATCAGTGAGGCACCTATCTCAGC
GATCTGTCTATTTCGTTCATCCATAGTTGCCTGACTCCCCGTCGTGTAGATAACTACGATACGGGAGGGC
TTACCATCTGGCCCCAGTGCTGCAATGATACCGCGAGACCCACGCTCACCGGCTCCAGATTTATCAGCAA
TAAACCAGCCAGCCGGAAGGGCCGAGCGCAGAAGTGGTCCTGCAACTTTATCCGCCTCCATCCAGTCTAT
TAATTGTTGCCGGGAAGCTAGAGTAAGTAGTTCGCCAGTTAATAGTTTGCGCAACGTTGTTGCCATTGCT
ACAGGCATCGTGGTGTCACGCTCGTCGTTTGGTATGGCTTCATTCAGCTCCGGTTCCCAACGATCAAGGC
GAGTTACATGATCCCCCATGTTGTGCAAAAAAGCGGTTAGCTCCTTCGGTCCTCCGATCGTTGTCAGAAG
TAAGTTGGCCGCAGTGTTATCACTCATGGTTATGGCAGCACTGCATAATTCTCTTACTGTCATGCCATCC
GTAAGATGCTTTTCTGTGACTGGTGAGTACTCAACCAAGTCATTCTGAGAATAGTGTATGCGGCGACCGA
GTTGCTCTTGCCCGGCGTCAATACGGGATAATACCGCGCCACATAGCAGAACTTTAAAAGTGCTCATCAT
TGGAAAACGTTCTTCGGGGCGAAAACTCTCAAGGATCTTACCGCTGTTGAGATCCAGTTCGATGTAACCC
ACTCGTGCACCCAACTGATCTTCAGCATCTTTTACTTTCACCAGCGTTTCTGGGTGAGCAAAAACAGGAA
GGCAAAATGCCGCAAAAAAGGGAATAAGGGCGACACGGAAATGTTGAATACTCATACTCTTCCTTTTTCA
ATATTATTGAAGCATTTATCAGGGTTATTGTCTCATGAGCGGATACATATTTGAATGTATTTAGAAAAAT
AAACAAATAGGGGTTCCGCGCACATTTCCCCGAAAAGTGCCACCTGACGTCTAAGAAACCATTATTATCA
TGACATTAACCTATAAAAATAGGCGTATCACGAGGCAGAATTTCAGATAAAAAAAATCCTTAGCTTTCGC
TAAGGATGATTTCTGGAATTCATCCTGAACTTATCTAGACCCGACTGGAAAGCGGGCAGTGAGCGCAACG
CAATTAATGTGAGTTAGCTCACTCATTAGGCACCCCAGGCTTTACACTTTATGCTTCCGGCTCGTATGTT
GTGTGGAATTGTGAGCGTCTAGTAGAAGGAGGAGATCTGGATCCATATGGTGAGCAAGGGCGAGGAGCTG
TTCACCGGGGTGGTGCCCATCCTGGTCGAGCTGGACGGCGACGTAAACGGCCACAAGTTCAGCGTGTCCG
GCGAGGGCGAGGGCGATGCCACCTACGGCAAGCTGACCCTGAAGTTCATCTGCACCACCGGCAAGCTGCC
CGTGCCCTGGCCCACCCTCGTGACCACCCTGACCTACGGCGTGCAGTGCTTCAGCCGCTACCCCGACCAC
ATGAAGCAGCACGACTTCTTCAAGTCCGCCATGCCCGAAGGCTACGTCCAGGAGCGCACCATCTTCTTCA
AGGACGACGGCAACTACAAGACCCGCGCCGAGGTGAAGTTCGAGGGCGACACCCTGGTGAACCGCATCGA
GCTGAAGGGCATCGACTTCAAGGAGGACGGCAACATCCTGGGGCACAAGCTGGAGTACAACTACAACAGC
CACAACGTCTATATCATGGCCGACAAGCAGAAGAACGGCATCAAGGTGAACTTCAAGATCCGCCACAACA
TCGAGGACGGCAGCGTGCAGCTCGCCGACCACTACCAGCAGAACACCCCCATCGGCGACGGCCCCGTGCT
GCTGCCCGACAACCACTACCTGAGCACCCAGTCCGCCCTGAGCAAAGACCCCAACGAGAAGCGCGATCAC
ATGGTCCTGCTGGAGTTCGTGACCGCCGCCGGGATCACTCTCGGCATGGACGAGCTGTACAAGTAAATGC
ATCCATGGCGGCCGCCTCGAGCATCACCATCACCATCACTGATTCTCCTTACGCATCTGTGCGGTATTTC
ACACCGCATGTACTAGTTAACTTCAGGACCTGCA
