>Addgene plasmid #32548 | pUCBB-eGFP | addgene partial sequence | sequence record 38596 | EGFP-N 5'-CGTCGCCGTCCAGCTCGACCAG-3'
CCTCGCCCTTGCTCACCATATGGATCCAGATCTCCTCCTTCTACTAGACGCTCACAATTCCACACAACAT
ACGAGCCGGAAGCATAAAGTGTAAAGCCTGGGGTGCCTAATGAGTGAGCTAACTCACATTAATTGCGTTG
CGCTCACTGCCCGCTTTCCAGTCGGGTCTAGATAAGTTCAGGATGAATTCCAGAAATCATCCTTAGCGAA
AGCTAAGGATTTTTTTTATCTGAAATTCTGCCTCGTGATACGCCTATTTTTATAGGTTAATGTCATGATA
ATAATGGTTTCTTAGACGTCAGGTGGCACTTTTCGGGGAAATGTGCGCGGAACCCCTATTTGTTTATTTT
TCTAAATACATTCAAATATGTATCCGCTCATGAGACAATAACCCTGATAAATGCTTCAATAATATTGAAA
AAGGAAGAGTATGAGTATTCAACATTTCCGTGTCGCCCTTATTCCCTTTTTTGCGGCATTTTGCCTTCCT
GTTTTTGCTCACCCAGAAACGCTGGTGAAAGTAAAAGATGCTGAAGATCAGTTGGGTGCACGAGTGGGTT
ACATCGAACTGGATCTCAACAGCGGTAAGATCCTTGAGAGTTTTCGCCCCGAAGAACGTTTTCCAATGAT
GAGCACTTTTAAAGTTCTGCTATGTGGCGCGGTATTATCCCGTATTGACGCCGGGCAAGAGCAACTCGGT
CGCCGCATACACTATTCTCAGAATGACTTGGTTGAGTACTCACCAGTCACAGAAAAGCATCTTACGGATG
GCATGACAGTAAGAGAATTATGCAGTGCTGCCATAACCATGAGTGATAACACTGCGGCCAACTTACTTCT
GACAACGATCGGAGGACCGAAGGAGCTAACCGCTTTTTGC
