>Addgene plasmid #32548 | pUCBB-eGFP | addgene partial sequence | sequence record 38611 | EGFP-C 5'-CATGGTCCTGCTGGAGTTCGTG-3'
CATGGACGAGCTGTACAAGTAAATGCATCCATGGCGGCCGCCTCGAGCATCACCATCACCATCACTGATT
CTCCTTACGCATCTGTGCGGTATTTCACACCGCATGTACTAGTTAACTTCAGGACCTGCAGTCCGGCAAA
AAAGGGCAAGGTGTCACCACCCTGCCCTTTTTCTTTAAAACCGAAAAGATTACTTCGCGTTATGCAGGCT
TCCTCGCTCACTGACTCGCTGCGCTCGGTCGTTCGGCTGCGGCGAGCGGTATCAGCTCACTCAAAGGCGG
TAATACGGTTATCCACAGAATCAGGGGATAACGCAGGAAAGAACATGTGAGCAAAAGGCCAGCAAAAGGC
CAGGAACCGTAAAAAGGCCGCGTTGCTGGCGTTTTTCCACAGGCTCCGCCCCCCTGACGAGCATCACAAA
AATCGACGCTCAAGTCAGAGGTGGCGAAACCCGACAGGACTATAAAGATACCAGGCGTTTCCCCCTGGAA
GCTCCCTCGTGCGCTCTCCTGTTCCGACCCTGCCGCTTACCGGATACCTGTCCGCCTTTCTCCCTTCGGG
AAGCGTGGCGCTTTCTCATAGCTCACGCTGTAGGTATCTCAGTTCGGTGTAGGTCGTTCGCTCCAAGCTG
GGCTGTGTGCACGAACCCCCCGTTCAGCCCGACCGCTGCGCCTTATCCGGTAACTATCGTCTTGAGTCCA
ACCCGGTAAGACACGACTTATCGCCACTGGCAGCAGCCACTGGTAACAGGATTAGCAGAGCGAGGTATGT
AGGCGGTGCTACAGAGTTCTTGAAGTGGTGGCCTAACTACGGCTACACTAGAAGAACAGTATTTGGTATC
TGCGCTCTGCTGAAGCCAGTTACCTTCG
