>Addgene plasmid #32548 | pUCBB-eGFP | addgene partial sequence | sequence record 63578 | lac_promoter
AGGAGGAGATCTGGATCCATATGGTGAGCAAGGGCGAGGAGCTGTTCACCGGGGTGGTGCCCATCCTGGT
CGAGCTGGACGGCGACGTAAACGGCCACAAGTTCAGCGTGTCCGGCGAGGGCGAGGGCGATGCCACCTAC
GGCAAGCTGACCCTGAAGTTCATCTGCACCACCGGCAAGCTGCCCGTGCCCTGGCCCACCCTCGTGACCA
CCCTGACCTACGGCGTGCAGTGCTTCAGCCGCTACCCCGACCACATGAAGCAGCACGACTTCTTCAAGTC
CGCCATGCCCGAAGGCTACGTCCAGGAGCGCACCATCTTCTTCAAGGACGACGGCAACTACAAGACCCGC
GCCGAGGTGAAGTTCGAGGGCGACACCCTGGTGAACCGCATCGAGCTGAAGGGCATCGACTTCAAGGAGG
ACGGCAACATCCTGGGGCACAAGCTGGAGTACAACTTCAACAGCCACAACGTCTATATCATGGCCGACAA
GCAGAAGAACGGCATCAAGGTGAACTTCAAGATCCGCCACAACATCGAGGACGGCAGCGTGCAGCTCGCC
GACCACTACCAGCAGAACACCCCCATCGGCGACGGCCCCGTGCTGCTGCCCGACAACCACTACCTGAGCA
CCCAGTCCGCCCTGAGCAAAGACCCCAACGAGAAGCGCGATCACATGGTCCTGCTGGAGTTCGTGACCGC
CGCCGGGATCACTCTCGGCATGGACGAGCTGTACAAGTAAATGCATCCATGGCGGCCGCCTCGAGCATCA
CCATCACCATCACTGATTCTCCTTACGCATCTGTGCGGTATTTCACACCG
